Addgene plasmid #141212: pDECKO_mCherry_AAVS1
Purpose: pDECKO_mCherry_AAVS1_186. Targeting, non-essential locus control
Depositing lab: Rory Johnson. Depositing organization: Universitaet Bern.
Backbone
  Vector backbone: pDECKO_GFP
  Backbone size w/o insert (bp): 10994
  Vector type: Mammalian Expression, Lentiviral
  Selectable markers: Puromycin
Growth in bacteria
  Bacterial resistance: Ampicillin, 100 μg/mL
  Growth temperature: 37°C
  Growth strain: NEB Stable
  Copy number: High Copy
Gene/Insert
  Gene/Insert name: gRNA
  gRNA/shRNA sequence: targets the intron of the AAVS1 gene, 1:actctttaaggaaagaagga 2:cctcagtctgaagagcagagc
  Species: H. sapiens (human)
  Cloning method: Gibson Cloning
Resource information
  A portion of this plasmid was derived from a plasmid made by: Roderic Guigo & Rory Johnson (Addgene plasmid # 78534)
Terms and licenses: Academic/Nonprofit Terms; Industry Terms: Not Available to Industry
Depositor comments: derivative of Addgene plasmid # 78534
How to cite: pDECKO_mCherry_AAVS1 was a gift from Rory Johnson (Addgene plasmid # 141212 ; http://n2t.net/addgene:141212 ; RRID:Addgene_141212)
