[The description below was written by a language model from this plasmid's Addgene catalogue record and pLannotate feature annotations shown in this document.]
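Description:
pDECKO_mCherry_AAVS1 is a third-generation-style, self-inactivating lentiviral plasmid that expresses a pair of CRISPR guide RNAs directed at an intron of the human AAVS1 locus (within PPP1R12C). It is a derivative of the pDECKO_GFP backbone built by Gibson cloning. The two guides are driven by separate RNA polymerase III promoters: a human U6 promoter precedes the first spacer and an S. pyogenes Cas9 gRNA scaffold, and an H1 promoter precedes the second spacer and a second scaffold. The short "AAVS1 homology arm" hit annotated between the U6 promoter and the first scaffold is simply the first guide's target sequence. No Cas9 coding sequence is annotated, so the nuclease must be supplied separately.

Downstream of the guide cassette and a cPPT/CTS, an EF-1α core promoter with its intron A drives a puromycin resistance gene followed by mCherry. The gap between the two reading frames suggests a linking element, but none is annotated. A WPRE follows to enhance transcript expression. Viral elements comprise an RSV promoter-driven truncated 5' LTR, the HIV-1 Ψ packaging signal with partial gag, the RRE, and a ΔU3 3' LTR, allowing packaging with helper plasmids and integration without LTR promoter activity. Propagation in E. coli relies on a high-copy pUC-type origin and ampicillin resistance; f1 and SV40 origins are also present.

According to the record, the construct serves as a targeting control at a non-essential locus: it produces paired cuts at a site where they should not affect cell fitness, giving a baseline for paired-guide deletion experiments. The sequenced record is 9,432 nt, shorter than the backbone size listed in the catalogue, a discrepancy the record does not explain.
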