Features (pLannotate 1.2.2; 33 found; start..end, strand, type, name):
      1..241     +  promoter       U6 promoter: RNA polymerase III promoter for human U6 snRNA
    250..271     -  misc_feature   HA-R (fragment): right homology arm from the adeno-associated virus integration site (AAVS1) within intron 1 of the human PPP1R12C gene
    272..347     +  misc_RNA       gRNA scaffold: guide RNA scaffold for the Streptococcus pyogenes CRISPR/Cas9 system
    354..568     +  promoter       H1 promoter: human H1 RNA promoter
    597..672     +  misc_RNA       gRNA scaffold: guide RNA scaffold for the Streptococcus pyogenes CRISPR/Cas9 system
    728..845     +  misc_feature   cPPT/CTS: central polypurine tract and central termination sequence of HIV-1
    911..977     +  CDS            small t antigen (fragment): SV40 (simian virus 40) small t antigen
   1003..1214    +  promoter       EF-1α core promoter: core promoter for human elongation factor EF-1α
   1215..2153    +  intron         EF-1α intron A: intron upstream of the start codon of human EF-1α
   2175..2771    +  CDS            PuroR (fragment): puromycin N-acetyltransferase; pac from Streptomyces; confers resistance to puromycin
   2847..3554    +  CDS            mCherry: mCherry is a basic (constitutively fluorescent) red fluorescent protein published in 2004, derived from Discosoma sp.. It is reported to be a very rapidly-maturing monomer with low acid sensitivity.
   3573..4161    +  misc_feature   WPRE: woodchuck hepatitis virus posttranscriptional regulatory element
   4212..4231    +  misc_feature   cPPT/CTS (fragment): central polypurine tract and central termination sequence of HIV-1
   4233..4466    +  LTR            3' LTR (ΔU3): self-inactivating 3' long terminal repeat (LTR) from HIV-1
   4544..4665    +  polyA_signal   SV40 poly(A) signal: SV40 polyadenylation signal
   4705..4840    +  rep_origin     SV40 ori: SV40 origin of replication
   4861..4879    -  promoter       T7 promoter: promoter for bacteriophage T7 RNA polymerase
   4887..5042    +  CDS            lacZα (fragment): LacZα fragment of β-galactosidase; lacZ fragment
   5047..5475    +  rep_origin     f1 ori (sequence partly withheld): f1 bacteriophage origin of replication; arrow indicates direction of (+) strand synthesis
   5528..5632    +  promoter       AmpR promoter: bla
   5633..6493    +  CDS            AmpR: β-lactamase; bla; confers resistance to ampicillin, carbenicillin, and related antibiotics
   6664..7252    +  rep_origin     ori: high-copy-number ColE1/pMB1/pBR322/pUC origin of replication
   7435..7527    +  CDS            lacI (fragment): lac repressor; lacI; The lac repressor binds to the lac operator to inhibit transcription in E. coli. This inhibition can be relieved by adding lactose or isopropyl-β-D-thiogalactopyranoside (IPTG).
   7540..7561    +  protein_bind   CAP binding site: CAP binding activates transcription in the presence of cAMP. E. coli catabolite activator protein
   7576..7606    +  promoter       lac promoter: promoter for the E. coli lac operon
   7614..7630    +  protein_bind   lac operator: The lac repressor binds to the lac operator to inhibit transcription in E. coli. This inhibition can be relieved by adding lactose or isopropyl-β-D-thiogalactopyranoside (IPTG). lac repressor encoded by lacI
   7675..7693    +  promoter       T3 promoter: promoter for bacteriophage T3 RNA polymerase
   7721..7947    +  promoter       RSV promoter: Rous sarcoma virus enhancer/promoter
   7948..8128    +  LTR            5' LTR (truncated): truncated 5' long terminal repeat (LTR) from HIV-1
   8175..8300    +  misc_feature   HIV-1 Ψ: packaging signal of human immunodeficiency virus type 1
   8284..8647    +  CDS            HIV-1 gag (fragment): gag protein from human immunodeficiency virus 1; gag
   8793..9026    +  misc_feature   RRE: The Rev response element (RRE) of HIV-1 allows for Rev-dependent mRNA export from the nucleus to the cytoplasm.
   9403..9429    +  CDS            Rev (fragment): human immunodeficiency virus 1 (HIV-1) Rev protein; rev; enhances nuclear export of unspliced and incompletely spliced viral mRNAs
>Addgene plasmid #141212 | pDECKO_mCherry_AAVS1 | addgene full sequence | sequence record 299605 | Addgene NGS Result
GAGGGCCTATTTCCCATGATTCCTTCATATTTGCATATACGATACAAGGCTGTTAGAGAGATAATTAGAA
TTAATTTGACTGTAAACACAAAGATATTAGTACAAAATACGTGACGTAGAAAGTAATAATTTCTTGGGTA
GTTTGCAGTTTTAAAATTATGTTTTAAAATGGACTATCATATGCTTACCGTAACTTGAAAGTATTTCGAT
TTCTTGGCTTTATATATCTTGTGGAAAGGACGAAACACCGGACTCTTTAAGGAAAGAAGGAGTTTTAGAG
CTAGAAATAGCAAGTTAAAATAAGGCTAGTCCGTTATCAACTTGAAAAAGTGGCACCGAGTCGGTGCTTT
TTTGAACGCTGACGTCATCAACCCGCTCCAAGGAATCGCGGGCCCAGTGTCACTAGGCGGGAACACCCAG
CGCGCGTGCGCCCTGGCAGGAAGATGGCTGTGAGGGACAGGGGAGTGGCGCCCTGCAATATTTGCATGTC
GCTATGTGTTCTGGGAAATCACCATAAACGTGAAATGTCTTTGGATTTGGGAGTCTTATAAGTTCTGTAT
GAGACCACTCTTTCCCTCAGTCTGAAGAGCAGAGCCGTTTTAGAGCTAGAAATAGCAAGTTAAAATAAGG
CTAGTCCGTTATCAACTTGAAAAAGTGGCACCGAGTCGGTGCTTTTTTAAGCTTGGCGTAACTAGATCTT
GAGACAAATGGCAGTATTCATCCACAATTTTAAAAGAAAAGGGGGGATTGGGGGGTACAGTGCAGGGGAA
AGAATAGTAGACATAATAGCAACAGACATACAAACTAAAGAATTACAAAAACAAATTACAAAAATTCAAA
ATTTTCGGGTTTATTACAGGGACAGCAGAGATCCACTTTGGCGCCGGCTCGAGGGGGCCCGGGTGCAAAG
ATGGATAAAGTTTTAAACAGAGAGGAATCTTTGCAGCTAATGGACCTTCTAGGTCTTGAAAGGAGTGGGA
ATTGGCTCCGGTGCCCGTCAGTGGGCAGAGCGCACATCGCCCACAGTCCCCGAGAAGTTGGGGGGAGGGG
TCGGCAATTGATCCGGTGCCTAGAGAAGGTGGCGCGGGGTAAACTGGGAAAGTGATGTCGTGTACTGGCT
CCGCCTTTTTCCCGAGGGTGGGGGAGAACCGTATATAAGTGCAGTAGTCGCCGTGAACGTTCTTTTTCGC
AACGGGTTTGCCGCCAGAACACAGGTAAGTGCCGTGTGTGGTTCCCGCGGGCCTGGCCTCTTTACGGGTT
ATGGCCCTTGCGTGCCTTGAATTACTTCCACCTGGCTGCAGTACGTGATTCTTGATCCCGAGCTTCGGGT
TGGAAGTGGGTGGGAGAGTTCGAGGCCTTGCGCTTAAGGAGCCCCTTCGCCTCGTGCTTGAGTTGAGGCC
TGGCCTGGGCGCTGGGGCCGCCGCGTGCGAATCTGGTGGCACCTTCGCGCCTGTCTCGCTGCTTTCGATA
AGTCTCTAGCCATTTAAAATTTTTGATGACCTGCTGCGACGCTTTTTTTCTGGCAAGATAGTCTTGTAAA
TGCGGGCCAAGATCTGCACACTGGTATTTCGGTTTTTGGGGCCGCGGGCGGCGACGGGGCCCGTGCGTCC
CAGCGCACATGTTCGGCGAGGCGGGGCCTGCGAGCGCGGCCACCGAGAATCGGACGGGGGTAGTCTCAAG
CTGGCCGGCCTGCTCTGGTGCCTGGCCTCGCGCCGCCGTGTATCGCCCCGCCCTGGGCGGCAAGGCTGGC
CCGGTCGGCACCAGTTGCGTGAGCGGAAAGATGGCCGCTTCCCGGCCCTGCTGCAGGGAGCTCAAAATGG
AGGACGCGGCGCTCGGGAGAGCGGGCGGGTGAGTCACCCACACAAAGGAAAAGGGCCTTTCCGTCCTCAG
CCGTCGCTTCATGTGACTCCACGGAGTACCGGGCGCCGTCCAGGCACCTCGATTAGTTCTCGAGCTTTTG
GAGTACGTCGTCTTTAGGTTGGGGGGAGGGGTTTTATGCGATGGAGTTTCCCCACACTGAGTGGGTGGAG
ACTGAAGTTAGGCCAGCTTGGCACTTGATGTAATTCTCCTTGGAATTTGCCCTTTTTGAGTTTGGATCTT
GGTTCATTCTCAAGCCTCAGACAGTGGTTCAAAGTTTTTTTCTTCCATTTCAGGTGTCGTGACGTACGGC
CACCATGACCGAGTACAAGCCCACGGTGCGCCTCGCCACCCGCGACGACGTCCCCAGGGCCGTACGCACC
CTCGCCGCCGCGTTCGCCGACTACCCCGCCACGCGCCACACCGTCGATCCGGACCGCCACATCGAGCGGG
TCACCGAGCTGCAAGAACTCTTCCTCACGCGCGTCGGGCTCGACATCGGCAAGGTGTGGGTCGCGGACGA
CGGCGCCGCCGTGGCGGTCTGGACCACGCCGGAGAGCGTCGAAGCGGGGGCGGTGTTCGCCGAGATCGGC
CCGCGCATGGCCGAGTTGAGCGGTTCCCGGCTGGCCGCGCAGCAACAGATGGAAGGCCTCCTGGCGCCGC
ACCGGCCCAAGGAGCCCGCGTGGTTCCTGGCCACCGTCGGAGTCTCGCCCGACCACCAGGGCAAGGGTCT
GGGCAGCGCCGTCGTGCTCCCCGGAGTGGAGGCGGCCGAGCGCGCCGGGGTGCCCGCCTTCCTGGAGACC
TCCGCGCCCCGCAACCTCCCCTTCTACGAGCGGCTCGGCTTCACCGTCACCGCCGACGTCGAGGTGCCCG
AAGGACCGCGCACCTGGTGCATGACCCGCAAGCCCGGTGCCGGATCGGGAGAGGGCAGAGGAAGTCTGCT
AACATGCGGTGACGTCGAGGAGAATCCTGGCCCACCGGTCGCCACCATGGTGAGCAAGGGCGAGGAGGAT
AACATGGCCATCATCAAGGAGTTCATGCGCTTCAAGGTGCACATGGAGGGCTCCGTGAACGGCCACGAGT
TCGAGATCGAGGGCGAGGGCGAGGGCCGCCCCTACGAGGGCACCCAGACCGCCAAGCTGAAGGTGACCAA
GGGTGGCCCCCTGCCCTTCGCCTGGGACATCCTGTCCCCTCAGTTCATGTACGGCTCCAAGGCCTACGTG
AAGCACCCCGCCGACATCCCCGACTACTTGAAGCTGTCCTTCCCCGAGGGCTTCAAGTGGGAGCGCGTGA
TGAACTTCGAGGACGGCGGCGTGGTGACCGTGACCCAGGACTCCTCCCTGCAGGACGGCGAGTTCATCTA
CAAGGTGAAGCTGCGCGGCACCAACTTCCCCTCCGACGGCCCCGTAATGCAGAAGAAGACCATGGGCTGG
GAGGCCTCCTCCGAGCGGATGTACCCCGAGGACGGCGCCCTGAAGGGCGAGATCAAGCAGAGGCTGAAGC
TGAAGGACGGCGGCCACTACGACGCTGAGGTCAAGACCACCTACAAGGCCAAGAAGCCCGTGCAGCTGCC
CGGCGCCTACAACGTCAACATCAAGTTGGACATCACCTCCCACAACGAGGACTACACCATCGTGGAACAG
TACGAACGCGCCGAGGGCCGCCACTCCACCGGCGGCATGGACGAGCTGTACAAGTAAACGCGTTAAGTCG
ACAATCAACCTCTGGATTACAAAATTTGTGAAAGATTGACTGGTATTCTTAACTATGTTGCTCCTTTTAC
GCTATGTGGATACGCTGCTTTAATGCCTTTGTATCATGCTATTGCTTCCCGTATGGCTTTCATTTTCTCC
TCCTTGTATAAATCCTGGTTGCTGTCTCTTTATGAGGAGTTGTGGCCCGTTGTCAGGCAACGTGGCGTGG
TGTGCACTGTGTTTGCTGACGCAACCCCCACTGGTTGGGGCATTGCCACCACCTGTCAGCTCCTTTCCGG
GACTTTCGCTTTCCCCCTCCCTATTGCCACGGCGGAACTCATCGCCGCCTGCCTTGCCCGCTGCTGGACA
GGGGCTCGGCTGTTGGGCACTGACAATTCCGTGGTGTTGTCGGGGAAATCATCGTCCTTTCCTTGGCTGC
TCGCCTGTGTTGCCACCTGGATTCTGCGCGGGACGTCCTTCTGCTACGTCCCTTCGGCCCTCAATCCAGC
GGACCTTCCTTCCCGCGGCCTGCTGCCGGCTCTGCGGCCTCTTCCGCGTCTTCGCCTTCGCCCTCAGACG
AGTCGGATCTCCCTTTGGGCCGCCTCCCCGCGTCGACTTTAAGACCAATGACTTACAAGGCAGCTGTAGA
TCTTAGCCACTTTTTAAAAGAAAAGGGGGGACTGGAAGGGCTAATTCACTCCCAACGAAGACAAGATCTG
CTTTTTGCTTGTACTGGGTCTCTCTGGTTAGACCAGATCTGAGCCTGGGAGCTCTCTGGCTAACTAGGGA
ACCCACTGCTTAAGCCTCAATAAAGCTTGCCTTGAGTGCTTCAAGTAGTGTGTGCCCGTCTGTTGTGTGA
CTCTGGTAACTAGAGATCCCTCAGACCCTTTTAGTCAGTGTGGAAAATCTCTAGCAGTACGTATAGTAGT
TCATGTCATCTTATTATTCAGTATTTATAACTTGCAAAGAAATGAATATCAGAGAGTGAGAGGAACTTGT
TTATTGCAGCTTATAATGGTTACAAATAAAGCAATAGCATCACAAATTTCACAAATAAAGCATTTTTTTC
ACTGCATTCTAGTTGTGGTTTGTCCAAACTCATCAATGTATCTTATCATGTCTGGCTCTAGCTATCCCGC
CCCTAACTCCGCCCATCCCGCCCCTAACTCCGCCCAGTTCCGCCCATTCTCCGCCCCATGGCTGACTAAT
TTTTTTTATTTATGCAGAGGCCGAGGCCGCCTCGGCCTCTGAGCTATTCCAGAAGTAGTGAGGAGGCTTT
TTTGGAGGCCTAGGGACGTACCCAATTCGCCCTATAGTGAGTCGTATTACGCGCGCTCACTGGCCGTCGT
TTTACAACGTCGTGACTGGGAAAACCCTGGCGTTACCCAACTTAATCGCCTTGCAGCACATCCCCCTTTC
GCCAGCTGGCGTAATAGCGAAGAGGCCCGCACCGATCGCCCTTCCCAACAGTTGCGCAGCCTGAATGGCG
AATGGG
[124 nt withheld, positions 5047-5170]
C
[91 nt withheld, positions 5172-5262]
A
[49 nt withheld, positions 5264-5312]
CCTTTGACGTTGGAGTCCACGTTCTTT
[37 nt withheld, positions 5340-5376]
ACCCTATCTCGGTCTATTCTTTTGATTTATAAGGGATTTTGCCGATTTCGGCCTATTGGTTAAAAAATGA
GCTGATTTAACAAAAATTTAACGCGAATTTTAACAAAATATTAACGCTTACAATTTAGGTGGCACTTTTC
GGGGAAATGTGCGCGGAACCCCTATTTGTTTATTTTTCTAAATACATTCAAATATGTATCCGCTCATGAG
ACAATAACCCTGATAAATGCTTCAATAATATTGAAAAAGGAAGAGTATGAGTATTCAACATTTCCGTGTC
GCCCTTATTCCCTTTTTTGCGGCATTTTGCCTTCCTGTTTTTGCTCACCCAGAAACGCTGGTGAAAGTAA
AAGATGCTGAAGATCAGTTGGGTGCACGAGTGGGTTACATCGAACTGGATCTCAACAGCGGTAAGATCCT
TGAGAGTTTTCGCCCCGAAGAACGTTTTCCAATGATGAGCACTTTTAAAGTTCTGCTATGTGGCGCGGTA
TTATCCCGTATTGACGCCGGGCAAGAGCAACTCGGTCGCCGCATACACTATTCTCAGAATGACTTGGTTG
AGTACTCACCAGTCACAGAAAAGCATCTTACGGATGGCATGACAGTAAGAGAATTATGCAGTGCTGCCAT
AACCATGAGTGATAACACTGCGGCCAACTTACTTCTGACAACGATCGGAGGACCGAAGGAGCTAACCGCT
TTTTTGCACAACATGGGGGATCATGTAACTCGCCTTGATCGTTGGGAACCGGAGCTGAATGAAGCCATAC
CAAACGACGAGCGTGACACCACGATGCCTGTAGCAATGGCAACAACGTTGCGCAAACTATTAACTGGCGA
ACTACTTACTCTAGCTTCCCGGCAACAATTAATAGACTGGATGGAGGCGGATAAAGTTGCAGGACCACTT
CTGCGCTCGGCCCTTCCGGCTGGCTGGTTTATTGCTGATAAATCTGGAGCCGGTGAGCGTGGGTCTCGCG
GTATCATTGCAGCACTGGGGCCAGATGGTAAGCCCTCCCGTATCGTAGTTATCTACACGACGGGGAGTCA
GGCAACTATGGATGAACGAAATAGACAGATCGCTGAGATAGGTGCCTCACTGATTAAGCATTGGTAACTG
TCAGACCAAGTTTACTCATATATACTTTAGATTGATTTAAAACTTCATTTTTAATTTAAAAGGATCTAGG
TGAAGATCCTTTTTGATAATCTCATGACCAAAATCCCTTAACGTGAGTTTTCGTTCCACTGAGCGTCAGA
CCCCGTAGAAAAGATCAAAGGATCTTCTTGAGATCCTTTTTTTCTGCGCGTAATCTGCTGCTTGCAAACA
AAAAAACCACCGCTACCAGCGGTGGTTTGTTTGCCGGATCAAGAGCTACCAACTCTTTTTCCGAAGGTAA
CTGGCTTCAGCAGAGCGCAGATACCAAATACTGTTCTTCTAGTGTAGCCGTAGTTAGGCCACCACTTCAA
GAACTCTGTAGCACCGCCTACATACCTCGCTCTGCTAATCCTGTTACCAGTGGCTGCTGCCAGTGGCGAT
AAGTCGTGTCTTACCGGGTTGGACTCAAGACGATAGTTACCGGATAAGGCGCAGCGGTCGGGCTGAACGG
GGGGTTCGTGCACACAGCCCAGCTTGGAGCGAACGACCTACACCGAACTGAGATACCTACAGCGTGAGCT
ATGAGAAAGCGCCACGCTTCCCGAAGGGAGAAAGGCGGACAGGTATCCGGTAAGCGGCAGGGTCGGAACA
GGAGAGCGCACGAGGGAGCTTCCAGGGGGAAACGCCTGGTATCTTTATAGTCCTGTCGGGTTTCGCCACC
TCTGACTTGAGCGTCGATTTTTGTGATGCTCGTCAGGGGGGCGGAGCCTATGGAAAAACGCCAGCAACGC
GGCCTTTTTACGGTTCCTGGCCTTTTGCTGGCCTTTTGCTCACATGTTCTTTCCTGCGTTATCCCCTGAT
TCTGTGGATAACCGTATTACCGCCTTTGAGTGAGCTGATACCGCTCGCCGCAGCCGAACGACCGAGCGCA
GCGAGTCAGTGAGCGAGGAAGCGGAAGAGCGCCCAATACGCAAACCGCCTCTCCCCGCGCGTTGGCCGAT
TCATTAATGCAGCTGGCACGACAGGTTTCCCGACTGGAAAGCGGGCAGTGAGCGCAACGCAATTAATGTG
AGTTAGCTCACTCATTAGGCACCCCAGGCTTTACACTTTATGCTTCCGGCTCGTATGTTGTGTGGAATTG
TGAGCGGATAACAATTTCACACAGGAAACAGCTATGACCATGATTACGCCAAGCGCGCAATTAACCCTCA
CTAAAGGGAACAAAAGCTGGAGCTGCAAGCTTAATGTAGTCTTATGCAATACTCTTGTAGTCTTGCAACA
TGGTAACGATGAGTTAGCAACATGCCTTACAAGGAGAGAAAAAGCACCGTGCATGCCGATTGGTGGAAGT
AAGGTGGTACGATCGTGCCTTATTAGGAAGGCAACAGACGGGTCTGACATGGATTGGACGAACCACTGAA
TTGCCGCATTGCAGAGATATTGTATTTAAGTGCCTAGCTCGATACATAAACGGGTCTCTCTGGTTAGACC
AGATCTGAGCCTGGGAGCTCTCTGGCTAACTAGGGAACCCACTGCTTAAGCCTCAATAAAGCTTGCCTTG
AGTGCTTCAAGTAGTGTGTGCCCGTCTGTTGTGTGACTCTGGTAACTAGAGATCCCTCAGACCCTTTTAG
TCAGTGTGGAAAATCTCTAGCAGTGGCGCCCGAACAGGGACTTGAAAGCGAAAGGGAAACCAGAGGAGCT
CTCTCGACGCAGGACTCGGCTTGCTGAAGCGCGCACGGCAAGAGGCGAGGGGCGGCGACTGGTGAGTACG
CCAAAAATTTTGACTAGCGGAGGCTAGAAGGAGAGAGATGGGTGCGAGAGCGTCAGTATTAAGCGGGGGA
GAATTAGATCGCGATGGGAAAAAATTCGGTTAAGGCCAGGGGGAAAGAAAAAATATAAATTAAAACATAT
AGTATGGGCAAGCAGGGAGCTAGAACGATTCGCAGTTAATCCTGGCCTGTTAGAAACATCAGAAGGCTGT
AGACAAATACTGGGACAGCTACAACCATCCCTTCAGACAGGATCAGAAGAACTTAGATCATTATATAATA
CAGTAGCAACCCTCTATTGTGTGCATCAAAGGATAGAGATAAAAGACACCAAGGAAGCTTTAGACAAGAT
AGAGGAAGAGCAAAACAAAAGTAAGACCACCGCACAGCAAGCGGCCGCTGATCTTCAGACCTGGAGGAGG
AGATATGAGGGACAATTGGAGAAGTGAATTATATAAATATAAAGTAGTAAAAATTGAACCATTAGGAGTA
GCACCCACCAAGGCAAAGAGAAGAGTGGTGCAGAGAGAAAAAAGAGCAGTGGGAATAGGAGCTTTGTTCC
TTGGGTTCTTGGGAGCAGCAGGAAGCACTATGGGCGCAGCGTCAATGACGCTGACGGTACAGGCCAGACA
ATTATTGTCTGGTATAGTGCAGCAGCAGAACAATTTGCTGAGGGCTATTGAGGCGCAACAGCATCTGTTG
CAACTCACAGTCTGGGGCATCAAGCAGCTCCAGGCAAGAATCCTGGCTGTGGAAAGATACCTAAAGGATC
AACAGCTCCTGGGGATTTGGGGTTGCTCTGGAAAACTCATTTGCACCACTGCTGTGCCTTGGAATGCTAG
TTGGAGTAATAAATCTCTGGAACAGATTTGGAATCACACGACCTGGATGGAGTGGGACAGAGAAATTAAC
AATTACACAAGCTTAATACACTCCTTAATTGAAGAATCGCAAAACCAGCAAGAAAAGAATGAACAAGAAT
TATTGGAATTAGATAAATGGGCAAGTTTGTGGAATTGGTTTAACATAACAAATTGGCTGTGGTATATAAA
ATTATTCATAATGATAGTAGGAGGCTTGGTAGGTTTAAGAATAGTTTTTGCTGTACTTTCTATAGTGAAT
AGAGTTAGGCAGGGATATTCACCATTATCGTTTCAGACCCACCTCCCAACCCCGAGGGGACCCAGA
