>Addgene plasmid #141212 | pDECKO_mCherry_AAVS1 | depositor partial sequence | sequence record 304514 | Depositor's Sequence - gRNA 1
ACTCTTTAAGGAAAGAAGGA
