>Addgene plasmid #141212 | pDECKO_mCherry_AAVS1 | depositor partial sequence | sequence record 304515 | Depositor's Sequence - gRNA 2
CCTCAGTCTGAAGAGCAGAGC
